>Addgene plasmid #39735 | KHBD00698 | depositor partial sequence | sequence record 50175 | KHBD00698 sequence 3750 bps
ATGGATCGGGATTCGAGCATGCAGGCGAAAAACCTAGATGCTCAATGCAACCCAGACCTCAAAATGGCGT
CTGCAAATTCAGAAACTTTAGCGTCGGCAACGCACGAGCTGAAAATTATGGACGTAGAGGGTGGTGCTCT
GGTGGATCCGGATCACATCGAGGAAGTGGAGACCTCCATGGTCATCGTGGTGGATGATGACGATGGGGAT
GTGGCCATGGTGGTGGAGGAGGACAAGCACCCGATGCGGGATGACCCGTGTATTGAGGACATCATGGATG
ACGAACATGCTCCATTGGTGGCCGAGCTACAGTCCGCTCTAAATAACCCAGACGACAAACAGGCCAGCGA
GGATCCCCTCCTGGAAGACCAGGAACGTGAACCCGATGCCATGTCCACTAAAACTGAACCCTCCAGCGAT
GCGGAGAGCTCCCATTCGTACCACGATCCCATGGGCCTGCTGGAGAGGATTGAAATCCATGATCCGGGAG
ACAGCCAGGATGACGACGACGAGGATGACGAAAGCAGCAATGGCGGTGGCGTTGACGGAGGCATGCGCCG
CAAGATGCCCCGCGCACAGCGCTGGCTCCTCTGGATGAAGCGTTGGCCCTGGATCCTACACGAGGACTCC
GATGGCACCTTAGCGTTCTGCCTTTACTGCAACATATCCATTAACGTGAACAACCGCTCTAGACACATCC
AACAGCACAACGTGTCGCTCTCCCACCAGGAACGCGAGTGCAACTATCTGGCATTCAAGAAAAGTGAGGA
GGAAACTCGAGGAGCAATCAGCGACAACGAAATCAAGCACGAATTCGGCACCAAGAGCTATGTGGCCGCC
ATGAAGCAAAAACGAATCTCCGAGACCGAGGCATTTAACAACTTCAACTGGCTGCGTTGGCTCCGTTGGC
ATCCTTGGCTTGAACGTTCCATGCCCACAGGGACCATCGGGACATGTCGCATCTGCAGCGTGCGAATGAA
CGTGGAGTTTGTCTATTTGCGCAAGCGCCACGAAACCACCAAAGGTCACATGGAGGCACTGCGCAACCTA
GATTCCGATAAGCGGAGTCGGAAGCGAAAGAGGAGCAAGAGCAACAGCGTGACCAATAGCGGCGGGGATG
AGGCCGAGCGAGAGAAGGAATCTGAACCAGAAGTTGGGCCGGAGGATGCTCAGGACACCCCTGTGGTTAT
GATGAACGGCGATGTGGACTCAGGCGACGACCCTGGCAAGTGGTGTGCACTGATTCCGGACACCAATCCA
CAGCAATGCCGATGTACGCTCTGCAACTGCACAATGGCGATTACCAGCTTCCTACGGCACTGTAAAACCA
GAGCTCATTGTCACATGCTATCGACACCCGCTGAAAAGGGCTCTTCAGATATTCGCGGCATTTGGGCCGT
GTTCGCCGACATGCATCCTTGGTTGATTGCTGATCCCGAAGACCCCAGCATTGGGTACTGCAGCGTCTGT
CGCAAGCGATTCATGTATGGAAACTCAGAGATCAAGCGCAAGAATCACGAAAAATCCGAGAAGCATACCT
TGGCTTTGGCCAGCGCCAAGGCAGGCATCGAAGTTGGTTCGGCTGACGGCAGAGGCGGCGATAACATGGA
TGAAGAGGAAGCGGCGGCAAGTGATCAAGCCCAGTCATCGCAGACCGATGACAGCGAAGATAATGACGAT
GACAATTGGTCCGAGATCCAAAAACTCGGAAAAGGTTTTGCTCATAAGTCCTCTAGCGAGCCAAGAAAGG
CCACGGTTCGCGCTGGGGTACGTTTTTACCCGTGGCTTTGCTACTCCAAGGACCGAAAGACTCAGATTTG
CAAATTCTGCCGCGTGCGCTTTCACAACGAAGCGGCAAAGGCGCGGCATGAGTTGAGTGCCCGGCATGTA
AAGCTGGTAAAGCAGTTCAAAATGCGGCAAGCGAAACTGCACCAGGGCACAAACACGCAAACTAAACATA
ATGCGCAGGATGATGAAGAATCACAGGAACAGGACGAGGAATATGGAGAAGAAGAGGAGGACGCAGAAGA
AGATTCCCAAAGCAACTTCGACTTGGGCACCGTGCAGGCAAGAAAGACTGCTCGAGCGGACAATAAGCTT
TTTGTCAAGCCCATTCCGGCAACCATGAAGGGCAAGGTTATGGTGTGGAAGGGCCGCTTCCCGTGGCTCT
CCTACAAAAAGAACGAGCAGCGTGGAAACTATGCTTGGTGCAAGCTGTGCGAAGTGTCTCTCTACCTGCC
CTCATCCAAGTGGGCCTCCAAGCACCAGAGGACTTCCCGACACATACGCCTCCGCATTGATCGAAAGCGC
AATGGTGGCAACCCTTTGAAAACATCGAACAAAAACTCAGGTGAAATATCCACTGTTGTGGCCACAGCTT
CGGCTTTGGCCAGCGCCGAGGCTAGACAGAAAGCGGCTATGGCAGAGCTGCAAGCGAAGTACGACTGGCT
GGATCCTGATGCCAATGACGAGAATCACTGTCACTGCCGTGTTTGTGATAGCCGGCTGCCGATCAAGGTA
TTTTACCTGCGGCAACACGACGCTTCGCGTAAGCACGTCGAAAATAAGGAGCGGCAAAGGGCCAATGCCG
CCGCTGCCGCCAATGCACCATCAGTTAGTCCCACTTCCACCGTTGATGCGGAAAGGCAGGAGTCTGGAAT
GGACAAGGAGAGCGAAAACGATATGAGCGTTCGATCCGATGGCAGCACAGCGGAACCGCTGGCGAAGCGG
TCCCGACGCTCAATGGAGGTTCGTCGCATAATACGCGCCCTTCGCGACTCAATGGGCAAGCGACAGGAAG
AACGCTCCCAAATGGACATGGCCAGGGACATGATATGCTCGTCGTTTGATATTGTTACACGCTTGCGAAC
TTTGGAACGGGAGTCGGTCGCACATAACGAGTCTATGGCCCAGGCGCCGCCATCGGTGACAGTGTCACCG
ATTAAGCCACCGGAGCCACGACATGTAATGGATCTCTTCTTTGACAGCATTTCGCCGACCATGAAGTCCC
TGCCGCCGGATTTAGCCGCAGAGGGCAAGTCGAAAATCATGCAGCTCGTTTGTAGCTTGGAGCTTCGAGC
CATGCAGAGAAATGCGACAACTCCAACCCCAGCTACAGTTTCTGCTTCCTCGAAATGGCCTTCTTCAACT
ACGGTGACCCCAGTTAAAACTCCTCCTGCTCCTATTTCAGCTCCCCTTGCTTCTGTCGATGCAGATTTGC
ATTCCTCGGTTGTCACAACACCGCATGAATACAATAATGGGCAGAACAATAATAACGACAAGGAAACCGT
ACCGAAAGAGCCAGTTACCGGGGCTTCCTCTGCCCAAGTGACCATCAATGGGAGCGCCAAAGACCTGCCA
GAGAATATACGCCGTATCTTAACTTCCAACCAAACGCAAGTGACCAACCGCCTCGAGACGGATTCCGTGC
GTTGTGTACCTCTTGACAAACTAACAACACAGAGTCGGACCAACGTGAACGGACGACTCAGTCAAGGTGG
CACTTCGGAAGCACCATCCACCCCACAGGCGGACCTTAGCAATGGTAACACGTTGGCCATGATCAGGCAG
ATACGGGTTAACAATAACAACAGTTCCAAGATCACCGTTACTAATACGCCTCAGATGCAACAGCCGCAGC
AGGCACAGGCAAGCATAACGTCCTCGACTCCAATAATGCGTGGTGGTCCCAGCAGCAACGGTTGTCAAAT
CACAACATTTCGGACAATGGTGAACCATAACCGCAGGCCA
