>Addgene plasmid #39735 | KHBD00698 | addgene partial sequence | sequence record 53175 | M13-F20 5'-TGTAAAACGACGGCCAGT-3'
GATTTTATTTTGACTGATAGTGACCTGTTCGTTGCAACAAATTGATGAGCAATGCTTTTTTATAATGCCA
ACTTTGTACAAAAAAGTTGGCACCATGGATCGGGATTCGAGCATGCAGGCGAAAAACCTAGATGCTCAAT
GCAACCCAGACCTCAAAATGGCGTCTGCAAATTCAGAAACTTTAGCGTCGGCAACGCACGAGCTGAAAAT
TATGGACGTAGAGGGTGGTGCTCTGGTGGATCCGGATCACATCGAGGAAGTGGAGACCTCCATGGTCATC
GTGGTGGATGATGACGATGGGGATGTGGCCATGGTGGTGGAGGAGGACAAGCACCCGATGCGGGATGACC
CGTGTATTGAGGACATCATGGATGACGAACATGCTCCATTGGTGGCCGAGCTACAGTCCGCTCTAAATAA
CCCAGACGACAAACAGGCCAGCGAGGATCCCCTCCTGGAAGACCAGGAACGTGAACCCGATGCCATGTCC
ACTAAAACTGAACCCTCCAGCGATGCGGAGAGCTCCCATTCGTACCACGATCCCATGGGCCTGCTGGAGA
GGATTGAAATCCATGATCCGGGAGACAGCCAGGATGACGACGACGAGGATGACGAAAGCAGCAATGGCGG
TGGCGTTGACGGAGGCATGCGCCGCAAGATGCCCCGCGCACAGCGCTGGCTCCTCTGGATGAAGCGTTGG
CCCTGGATCCTACACGAGGACTCCGATGGCACCTTAGCGTTCTGCCTTTACTG
