>Addgene plasmid #39735 | KHBD00698 | addgene partial sequence | sequence record 53177 | M13R
AATAATGATTTTATTTTGACTGATAGTGACCTGTTCGTTGCAACAAATTGATAAGCAATGCTTTCTTATA
ATGCCAACTTTGTACAAGAAAGTTGGCAATGGCCTGCGGTTATGGTTCACCATTGTCCGAAATGTTGTGA
TTTGACAACCGTTGCTGCTGGGACCACCACGCATTATTGGAGTCGAGGACGTTATGCTTGCCTGTGCCTG
CTGCGGCTGTTGCATCTGAGGCGTATTAGTAACGGTGATCTTGGAACTGTTGTTATTGTTAACCCGTATC
TGCCTGATCATGGCCAACGTGTTACCATTGCTAAGGTCCGCCTGTGGGGTGGATGGTGCTTCCGAAGTGC
CACCTTGACTGAGTCGTCCGTTCACGTTGGTCCGACTCTGTGTTGTTAGTTTGTCAAGAGGTACACAACG
CACGGAATCCGTCTCGAGGCGGTTGGTCACTTGCGTTTGGTTGGAAGTTAAGATACGGCGTATATTCTCT
GGCAGGTCTTTGGCGCTCCCATTGATGGTCACTTGGGCAGAGGAAGCCCCGGTAACTGGCTCTTTCGGTA
CGGTTTCCTTGTCGTTATTATTGTTCTGCCCATTATTGTATTCATGCGGTGTTGTGACAACCGAGGAATG
CAAATCTGCATCGACAGAAGCAAGGGGAGCTGAAATAGGAGCAGGAGGAGTTTTAACTGGGGTCACCGTA
GTTGAAGAAGGCCATTTCGAGGAAGCAGAAACTGTAGCTGGGGTTGGAGTTGTCGCATTTCTCTGCATGG
CTCGAAGCTCCAAGCTACAAACGAGCTGCATGATTTTCGACTTGCCCTCTGCGGCTAAATCCGGCGGCAG
GGACTTCATGGTCGGCGAA
