[The description below was written by a language model from this plasmid's Addgene catalogue record.]
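Description:
KHBD00698 is a Gateway entry clone built on the pDONR221 backbone (Invitrogen), carrying the open reading frame of the Drosophila melanogaster gene Su(var)3-7 (CG8599, Suppressor of variegation 3-7). The backbone contributes about 2.5 kb and the insert about 3.75 kb. It is a high-copy bacterial plasmid maintained in standard E. coli cloning strains under kanamycin selection. Its only role is to hold the ORF in a recombination-ready form. The record lists no promoter, so the insert is not meant to be expressed from this plasmid in bacteria or in any other host.

The ORF was introduced by Gateway cloning. In a pDONR221-derived entry clone the insert normally replaces the donor vector's counterselection cassette and ends up flanked by attL recombination sites, although no feature table is provided here to confirm the exact site layout. Those sites allow the coding sequence to be moved by an LR reaction into any compatible destination vector, which then supplies the promoter, tags and host-specific elements. M13 forward and reverse primer sites in the backbone flank the insert and can be used to check it by sequencing.

The depositor notes that ORFs in this collection were cloned open-ended, without a stop codon. The Su(var)3-7 coding sequence can therefore be read through into a C-terminal fusion partner supplied by the destination vector. A destination vector that lacks such a partner would need to provide its own in-frame stop. The clone belongs to a collection of Drosophila ORFs associated with a published study on automated screening of protein–DNA interactions at fly regulatory elements. This suggests use as a source clone for making fusion constructs for that type of assay.
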