Addgene plasmid #39735: KHBD00698
Depositing lab: Bart Deplancke. Depositing organization: Swiss Federal Institute of Technology (EPFL). Publication: Automated protein-DNA interaction screening of Drosophila regulatory elements. Korneel Hens, Jean-Daniel Feuz, Alina Isakova, Antonina Lagovitina, Andreas Massouras, Julien Bryois, Patrick Callaerts, Susan E. Celniker, Bart Deplancke. Nat Methods. 2011 Oct 30;8(12):1065-70. 10.1038/nmeth.1763 PubMed 22037703.
Backbone
  Vector backbone: pDONR221
  Backbone manufacturer: Invitrogen
  Backbone size w/o insert (bp): 2536
  Vector type: Gateway DONR vector
Growth in bacteria
  Bacterial resistance: Kanamycin, 50 μg/mL
  Growth temperature: 37°C
  Growth strain: DH5alpha
  Copy number: High Copy
Gene/Insert
  Gene/Insert name: CG8599 (alt names: FBgn0003598; Su(var)3-7; Suppressor of variegation 3-7)
  Species: D. melanogaster (fly)
  Insert size (bp): 3750
  Entrez Gene: Su(var)3-7 (a.k.a. Dmel_CG8599, CG8599, DmSu(var)3-7, Dmel\CG8599, SU(VAR)3-7, Su(Var)3-7, Su(var)(3)3, Su(var)(3)7, Su-var(3)7, Suvar(3)7, l(3)87El)
  Promoter: none
  Cloning method: Gateway Cloning
  Sequencing primers: 5′ M13-F20; 3′ M13R
Terms and licenses: Academic/Nonprofit Terms; Industry Terms: Not Available to Industry
Depositor comments: Please note that the ORFs in this collection were cloned open-ended (without a stop codon).
How to cite: KHBD00698 was a gift from Bart Deplancke (Addgene plasmid # 39735 ; http://n2t.net/addgene:39735 ; RRID:Addgene_39735)
